Addgene plasmid #16426: pBS-mSema3C
Depositing lab: Jonathan Raper. Depositing organization: University of Pennsylvania.
Backbone
  Vector backbone: pBluescript II KS
  Backbone manufacturer: Stratagene
  Backbone size w/o insert (bp): 3000
  Vector type: In Situ Template
Growth in bacteria
  Bacterial resistance: Ampicillin, 100 μg/mL
  Growth temperature: 37°C
  Growth strain: DH5alpha
  Copy number: Low Copy
Gene/Insert
  Gene/Insert name: pBS-Sema3C (alt name: Semaphorin 3C)
  Species: M. musculus (mouse)
  Insert size (bp): 3200
  Mutation: None
  Entrez Gene: Sema3c (a.k.a. 1110036B02Rik, SemE, Semae)
  Cloning method: Restriction Enzyme; 5′ cloning site EcoRI (not destroyed); 3′ cloning site EcoRI (not destroyed)
  Sequencing primers: 5′ T7; 3′ T3
Resource information
  A portion of this plasmid was derived from a plasmid made by: Jonathan A. Raper, University of Pennsylvania
Terms and licenses: Academic/Nonprofit Terms; Industry Terms: Not Available to Industry
Depositor comments: Antisense probes are generated by digesting with NotI and transcribing with T3 RNA Polymerase.
How to cite: pBS-mSema3C was a gift from Jonathan Raper (Addgene plasmid # 16426 ; http://n2t.net/addgene:16426 ; RRID:Addgene_16426)
