[The description below was written by a language model from this plasmid's Addgene catalogue record.]
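Description:
pBS-mSema3C is an in situ hybridization template plasmid built on the Stratagene pBluescript II KS phagemid backbone (about 3 kb). It carries an insert of about 3.2 kb of mouse Semaphorin 3C (Sema3c, also known as SemE or Semae) with no recorded mutations. It is a bacterial cloning vector propagated in E. coli under ampicillin selection. The catalogue entry lists it as low copy, although pBluescript-type backbones are generally regarded as high-copy plasmids. No feature table accompanies the record, so individual backbone elements are not annotated here.

The Sema3c fragment was cloned by restriction digestion into the EcoRI site of the polylinker, and EcoRI sites are preserved at both ends, so the insert can be released intact with that single enzyme. In pBluescript II, the multiple cloning site is flanked by opposing T7 and T3 bacteriophage RNA polymerase promoters. This arrangement allows run-off in vitro transcription of either strand once the plasmid has been linearized on the far side of the insert. The same promoter sites are listed as the sequencing primer sites for the two insert junctions. According to the depositor, antisense riboprobe is made by linearizing with NotI and transcribing with T3 RNA polymerase, which implies that the coding strand reads away from the T7 side. The record does not describe how a sense control probe is prepared.

There is no eukaryotic promoter, tag or reporter recorded, so the construct is not meant for expression in cells. Its intended use is generating labelled RNA probes to map Sema3c mRNA expression in mouse tissues or embryos. Semaphorin 3C is a secreted class 3 semaphorin guidance cue.
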