>Addgene plasmid #16426 | pBS-mSema3C | addgene partial sequence | sequence record 22625 | T7 5'-TAATACGACTCACTATAGGG-3'
CGCTCTAGACTAGTGGATCCCCCGGGCTGCAGGAATTCCGGGCAGAGCCTTCCCGCGCCCAGGCCAGCCT
GTGCTCCGCCCTCAGGCTCGCTGCCACCCGCGGCCAGGCGCTCCCTGGGTGGGGCGGCGGCCCGTGCAGA
TGCGGCGGGCCACGCGGGGCCGCTGCTGCAACCGGCTGGGCGGCGCGCCCGGGCAGCCTCAACCGCGCGC
C
